Addgene plasmid #134693: pGEX-4T Doc2beta C2AB(125) A298C
Purpose: Encodes cytoplasmic domain of Doc2beta for bacterial expression, purification, and labeling
Depositing lab: Edwin Chapman. Depositing organization: University of Wisconsin, Madison. Publication: Phosphatidylinositol 4,5-bisphosphate drives Ca(2+)-independent membrane penetration by the tandem C2 domain proteins synaptotagmin-1 and Doc2beta. Bradberry MM, Bao H, Lou X, Chapman ER. J Biol Chem. 2019 Jul 12;294(28):10942-10953. doi: 10.1074/jbc.RA119.007929. Epub 2019 May 30. PubMed 31147445.
Backbone
  Vector backbone: pGEX4T
  Backbone manufacturer: GE Healthcare
  Vector type: Bacterial Expression
Growth in bacteria
  Bacterial resistance: Ampicillin, 100 μg/mL
  Growth temperature: 37°C
  Growth strain: DH5alpha
  Copy number: High Copy
Gene/Insert
  Gene/Insert name: Double C2 protein beta
  Species: R. norvegicus (rat)
  Mutation: A298C, C145A, C217A, C249A, C290A, C338A, C387A
  Entrez Gene: Doc2b
  Tag / fusion protein: GST (N terminal on insert)
  Cloning method: Restriction Enzyme; 5′ cloning site Unknown (unknown if destroyed); 3′ cloning site Unknown (unknown if destroyed)
Terms and licenses: Academic/Nonprofit Terms; Industry Terms: Not Available to Industry
How to cite: pGEX-4T Doc2beta C2AB(125) A298C was a gift from Edwin Chapman (Addgene plasmid # 134693 ; http://n2t.net/addgene:134693 ; RRID:Addgene_134693)
