[The description below was written by a language model from this plasmid's Addgene catalogue record and pLannotate feature annotations shown in this document.]
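Description:
pGEX-4T Doc2beta C2AB(125) A298C is a bacterial expression plasmid built on the pGEX-4T backbone for producing a GST-tagged fragment of rat Double C2 protein beta (Doc2b) in E. coli. It replicates from a high-copy ColE1/pMB1-type origin and is selected with ampicillin through the β-lactamase (AmpR) gene and its own promoter. Short remnants of pBR322-derived rop and bom sequences, a lac promoter/lacZα segment and a small E. coli yciV fragment are also annotated; these are backbone carry-over and not functional parts of the expression design.

The expression cassette consists of the hybrid tac promoter followed by a lac operator, driving an open reading frame in which Schistosoma japonicum glutathione S-transferase sits at the N terminus of the Doc2b fragment. A plasmid-borne lacI gene supplies lac repressor, keeping transcription off until it is relieved by IPTG. The GST moiety allows affinity capture on glutathione resin. The short linker between GST and the insert is not annotated in the feature table, and the cloning sites are recorded as unknown.

The insert covers the cytoplasmic tandem C2 domain region (C2AB), with the name suggesting it begins around residue 125. Six native cysteines are replaced by alanine (C145A, C217A, C249A, C290A, C338A, C387A) and one cysteine is introduced at position 298 (A298C). Together with the stated purpose of expression, purification and labeling, this points to a single-cysteine variant intended for site-specific attachment of a thiol-reactive probe. The associated work concerns membrane penetration by tandem C2 domain proteins.
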