Features (pLannotate 1.2.2; 17 found; start..end, strand, type, name):
      1..29      +  promoter       tac promoter: strong E. coli promoter; hybrid between the trp and lac UV5 promoters
     37..53      +  protein_bind   lac operator: The lac repressor binds to the lac operator to inhibit transcription in E. coli. This inhibition can be relieved by adding lactose or isopropyl-β-D-thiogalactopyranoside (IPTG). lac repressor encoded by lacI
     76..729     +  CDS            GST26_SCHJA: Experimental evidence at protein level: Swiss-Prot protein existence level 1. GST isoenzymes appear to play a central role in the parasite detoxification system. Other functions are also suspected including a role in increasing the solubility of haematin in the parasite gut. From Schistosoma japonicum (Blood fluke).
    763..1626    +  CDS            Doc2b (fragment): DOC2B_RAT - Experimental evidence at protein level: Swiss-Prot protein existence level 1. Calcium sensor which positively regulates SNARE-dependent fusion of vesicles with membranes. Binds phospholipids in a calcium- dependent manner and may act at the priming stage of fusion by modifying membrane curvature to stimulate fusion. Involved in calcium- triggered exocytosis in chromaffin cells and calcium-dependent spontaneous release of neurotransmitter in absence of action potentials in neuronal cells. Involved both in glucose-stimulated insulin secretion in pancreatic cells and insulin-dependent
   1657..1696    +  CDS            rop (fragment): Rop protein, which maintains plasmids at low copy number; rop
   1798..1838    +  misc_feature   bom (fragment): basis of mobility region from pBR322
   1943..2047    +  promoter       AmpR promoter: bla
   2048..2908    +  CDS            AmpR: β-lactamase; bla; confers resistance to ampicillin, carbenicillin, and related antibiotics
   3079..3667    +  rep_origin     ori: high-copy-number ColE1/pMB1/pBR322/pUC origin of replication
   3853..3904    -  misc_feature   bom (fragment): basis of mobility region from pBR322
   3911..3988    +  promoter       lacI promoter: lacI
   3989..5071    +  CDS            lacI: lac repressor; lacI; The lac repressor binds to the lac operator to inhibit transcription in E. coli. This inhibition can be relieved by adding lactose or isopropyl-β-D-thiogalactopyranoside (IPTG).
   5084..5105    +  protein_bind   CAP binding site: CAP binding activates transcription in the presence of cAMP. E. coli catabolite activator protein
   5120..5150    +  promoter       lac promoter: promoter for the E. coli lac operon
   5158..5174    +  protein_bind   lac operator: The lac repressor binds to the lac operator to inhibit transcription in E. coli. This inhibition can be relieved by adding lactose or isopropyl-β-D-thiogalactopyranoside (IPTG). lac repressor encoded by lacI
   5194..5367    +  CDS            lacZα: LacZα fragment of β-galactosidase; lacZ fragment
   5631..5747    -  CDS            yciV (fragment): RNAAM_ECOLI - Also known as trpH From Escherichia coli (strain K12).
>Addgene plasmid #134693 | pGEX-4T Doc2beta C2AB(125) A298C | addgene full sequence | sequence record 317155 | Addgene NGS Result
TTGACAATTAATCATCGGCTCGTATAATGTGTGGAATTGTGAGCGGATAACAATTTCACACAGGAAACAG
TATTCATGTCCCCTATACTAGGTTATTGGAAAATTAAGGGCCTTGTGCAACCCACTCGACTTCTTTTGGA
ATATCTTGAAGAAAAATATGAAGAGCATTTGTATGAGCGCGATGAAGGTGATAAATGGCGAAACAAAAAG
TTTGAATTGGGTTTGGAGTTTCCCAATCTTCCTTATTATATTGATGGTGATGTTAAATTAACACAGTCTA
TGGCCATCATACGTTATATAGCTGACAAGCACAACATGTTGGGTGGTTGTCCAAAAGAGCGTGCAGAGAT
TTCAATGCTTGAAGGAGCGGTTTTGGATATTAGATACGGTGTTTCGAGAATTGCATATAGTAAAGACTTT
GAAACTCTCAAAGTTGATTTTCTTAGCAAGCTACCTGAAATGCTGAAAATGTTCGAAGATCGTTTATGTC
ATAAAACATATTTAAATGGTGATCATGTAACCCATCCTGACTTCATGTTGTATGACGCTCTTGATGTTGT
TTTATACATGGACCCAATGTGCCTGGATGCGTTCCCAAAATTAGTTTGTTTTAAAAAACGTATTGAAGCT
ATCCCACAAATTGATAAGTACTTGAAATCCAGCAAGTATATAGCATGGCCTTTGCAGGGCTGGCAAGCCA
CGTTTGGTGGTGGCGACCATCCTCCAAAATCGGATCTGGTTCCGCGTGGATCCGGATCTGGATCAGCCCT
GGGTACACTGGACTTCAGTCTGCTCTATGACCAGGAGAACAACGCACTGCACGCGACCATCAGCAAAGCC
AAGGGCCTGAAGCCGATGGATCACAATGGACTGGCTGATCCCTACGTCAAACTACACTTGCTGCCTGGAG
CCAGCAAGGCAAATAAGCTCAGAACAAAAACCCTACGGAACACTCTGAACCCCTCCTGGAACGAGACCCT
CACCTATTACGGGATCACGGATGAGGACATGATCCGAAAGACCCTGAGGATCTCCGTGGCGGACGAGGAC
AAATTCCGCCACAACGAGTTCATCGGAGAGACTCGAGTGCCCCTGAAGAAGCTGAAACCCAACCACACCA
AGACATTCAGCATCGCGCTGGAGAAGCAGCTGCCGGTGGACAAGGCAGAGGACAAGTCCCTGGAGGAGCG
TGGCCGCATCCTCATCTCTCTCAAGTACAGCTCACAGAAGCAGGGCCTGCTGGTGGGCATCGTTCGCGCG
GCACACCTGGCGGCCATGGATTGCAACGGCTACTCAGACCCCTACGTGAAAACATATCTGAAACCAGATG
TAGACAAGAAATCCAAGCATAAGACCGCAGTCAAGAAGAAAACACTAAACCCTGAATTCAATGAGGAGTT
CGCGTACGAGATCAAGCATGGAGACCTAGCCAAAAAGACCCTGGAGGTCACTGTCTGGGACTATGATATT
GGAAAATCCAATGATTTCATCGGTGGGGTGGTTCTGGGCATCAATGCCAAGGGTGAGCGCCTGAAGCACT
GGTTTGACGCGCTGAAGAACAAGGACAAGAGGATTGAGCGTTGGCACACGCTCACCAATGAGATCCCAGG
GGCTGTACTCAGCGACTGAGCGGCCGCATCGTGACTGACTGACGATCTGCCTCGCGCGTTTCGGTGATGA
CGGTGAAAACCTCTGACACATGCAGCTCCCGGAGACGGTCACAGCTTGTCTGTAAGCGGATGCCGGGAGC
AGACAAGCCCGTCAGGGCGCGTCAGCGGGTGTTGGCGGGTGTCGGGGCGCAGCCATGACCCAGTCACGTA
GCGATAGCGGAGTGTATAATTCTTGAAGACGAAAGGGCCTCGTGATACGCCTATTTTTATAGGTTAATGT
CATGATAATAATGGTTTCTTAGACGTCAGGTGGCACTTTTCGGGGAAATGTGCGCGGAACCCCTATTTGT
TTATTTTTCTAAATACATTCAAATATGTATCCGCTCATGAGACAATAACCCTGATAAATGCTTCAATAAT
ATTGAAAAAGGAAGAGTATGAGTATTCAACATTTCCGTGTCGCCCTTATTCCCTTTTTTGCGGCATTTTG
CCTTCCTGTTTTTGCTCACCCAGAAACGCTGGTGAAAGTAAAAGATGCTGAAGATCAGTTGGGTGCACGA
GTGGGTTACATCGAACTGGATCTCAACAGCGGTAAGATCCTTGAGAGTTTTCGCCCCGAAGAACGTTTTC
CAATGATGAGCACTTTTAAAGTTCTGCTATGTGGCGCGGTATTATCCCGTGTTGACGCCGGGCAAGAGCA
ACTCGGTCGCCGCATACACTATTCTCAGAATGACTTGGTTGAGTACTCACCAGTCACAGAAAAGCATCTT
ACGGATGGCATGACAGTAAGAGAATTATGCAGTGCTGCCATAACCATGAGTGATAACACTGCGGCCAACT
TACTTCTGACAACGATCGGAGGACCGAAGGAGCTAACCGCTTTTTTGCACAACATGGGGGATCATGTAAC
TCGCCTTGATCGTTGGGAACCGGAGCTGAATGAAGCCATACCAAACGACGAGCGTGACACCACGATGCCT
GCAGCAATGGCAACAACGTTGCGCAAACTATTAACTGGCGAACTACTTACTCTAGCTTCCCGGCAACAAT
TAATAGACTGGATGGAGGCGGATAAAGTTGCAGGACCACTTCTGCGCTCGGCCCTTCCGGCTGGCTGGTT
TATTGCTGATAAATCTGGAGCCGGTGAGCGTGGGTCTCGCGGTATCATTGCAGCACTGGGGCCAGATGGT
AAGCCCTCCCGTATCGTAGTTATCTACACGACGGGGAGTCAGGCAACTATGGATGAACGAAATAGACAGA
TCGCTGAGATAGGTGCCTCACTGATTAAGCATTGGTAACTGTCAGACCAAGTTTACTCATATATACTTTA
GATTGATTTAAAACTTCATTTTTAATTTAAAAGGATCTAGGTGAAGATCCTTTTTGATAATCTCATGACC
AAAATCCCTTAACGTGAGTTTTCGTTCCACTGAGCGTCAGACCCCGTAGAAAAGATCAAAGGATCTTCTT
GAGATCCTTTTTTTCTGCGCGTAATCTGCTGCTTGCAAACAAAAAAACCACCGCTACCAGCGGTGGTTTG
TTTGCCGGATCAAGAGCTACCAACTCTTTTTCCGAAGGTAACTGGCTTCAGCAGAGCGCAGATACCAAAT
ACTGTCCTTCTAGTGTAGCCGTAGTTAGGCCACCACTTCAAGAACTCTGTAGCACCGCCTACATACCTCG
CTCTGCTAATCCTGTTACCAGTGGCTGCTGCCAGTGGCGATAAGTCGTGTCTTACCGGGTTGGACTCAAG
ACGATAGTTACCGGATAAGGCGCAGCGGTCGGGCTGAACGGGGGGTTCGTGCACACAGCCCAGCTTGGAG
CGAACGACCTACACCGAACTGAGATACCTACAGCGTGAGCTATGAGAAAGCGCCACGCTTCCCGAAGGGA
GAAAGGCGGACAGGTATCCGGTAAGCGGCAGGGTCGGAACAGGAGAGCGCACGAGGGAGCTTCCAGGGGG
AAACGCCTGGTATCTTTATAGTCCTGTCGGGTTTCGCCACCTCTGACTTGAGCGTCGATTTTTGTGATGC
TCGTCAGGGGGGCGGAGCCTATGGAAAAACGCCAGCAACGCGGCCTTTTTACGGTTCCTGGCCTTTTGCT
GGCCTTTTGCTCACATGTTCTTTCCTGCGTTATCCCCTGATTCTGTGGATAACCGTATTACCGCCTTTGA
GTGAGCTGATACCGCTCGCCGCAGCCGAACGACCGAGCGCAGCGAGTCAGTGAGCGAGGAAGCGGAAGAG
CGCCTGATGCGGTATTTTCTCCTTACGCATCTGTGCGGTATTTCACACCGCATAAATTCCGACACCATCG
AATGGCGCAAAACCTTTCGCGGTATGGCATGATAGCGCCCGGAAGAGAGTCAATTCAGGGTGGTGAATGT
GAAACCAGTAACGTTATACGATGTCGCAGAGTATGCCGGTGTCTCTTATCAGACCGTTTCCCGCGTGGTG
AACCAGGCCAGCCACGTTTCTGCGAAAACGCGGGAAAAAGTGGAAGCGGCGATGGCGGAGCTGAATTACA
TTCCCAACCGCGTGGCACAACAACTGGCGGGCAAACAGTCGTTGCTGATTGGCGTTGCCACCTCCAGTCT
GGCCCTGCACGCGCCGTCGCAAATTGTCGCGGCGATTAAATCTCGCGCCGATCAACTGGGTGCCAGCGTG
GTGGTGTCGATGGTAGAACGAAGCGGCGTCGAAGCCTGTAAAGCGGCGGTGCACAATCTTCTCGCGCAAC
GCGTCAGTGGGCTGATCATTAACTATCCGCTGGATGACCAGGATGCCATTGCTGTGGAAGCTGCCTGCAC
TAATGTTCCGGCGTTATTTCTTGATGTCTCTGACCAGACACCCATCAACAGTATTATTTTCTCCCATGAA
GACGGTACGCGACTGGGCGTGGAGCATCTGGTCGCATTGGGTCACCAGCAAATCGCGCTGTTAGCGGGCC
CATTAAGTTCTGTCTCGGCGCGTCTGCGTCTGGCTGGCTGGCATAAATATCTCACTCGCAATCAAATTCA
GCCGATAGCGGAACGGGAAGGCGACTGGAGTGCCATGTCCGGTTTTCAACAAACCATGCAAATGCTGAAT
GAGGGCATCGTTCCCACTGCGATGCTGGTTGCCAACGATCAGATGGCGCTGGGCGCAATGCGCGCCATTA
CCGAGTCCGGGCTGCGCGTTGGTGCGGATATCTCGGTAGTGGGATACGACGATACCGAAGACAGCTCATG
TTATATCCCGCCGTTAACCACCATCAAACAGGATTTTCGCCTGCTGGGGCAAACCAGCGTGGACCGCTTG
CTGCAACTCTCTCAGGGCCAGGCGGTGAAGGGCAATCAGCTGTTGCCCGTCTCACTGGTGAAAAGAAAAA
CCACCCTGGCGCCCAATACGCAAACCGCCTCTCCCCGCGCGTTGGCCGATTCATTAATGCAGCTGGCACG
ACAGGTTTCCCGACTGGAAAGCGGGCAGTGAGCGCAACGCAATTAATGTAAGTTAGCTCACTCATTAGGC
ACCCCAGGCTTTACACTTTATGCTTCCGGCTCGTATGTTGTGTGGAATTGTGAGCGGATAACAATTTCAC
ACAGGAAACAGCTATGACCATGATTACGGATTCACTGGCCGTCGTTTTACAACGTCGTGACTGGGAAAAC
CCTGGCGTTACCCAACTTAATCGCCTTGCAGCACATCCCCCTTTCGCCAGCTGGCGTAATAGCGAAGAGG
CCCGCACCGATCGCCCTTCCCAACAGTTGCGCAGCCTGAATGGCGAATGGCGCTTTGCCTGGTTTCCGGC
ACCAGAAGCGGTGCCGGAAAGCTGGCTGGAGTGCGATCTTCCTGAGGCCGATACTGTCGTCGTCCCCTCA
AACTGGCAGATGCACGGTTACGATGCGCCCATCTACACCAACGTGACCTATCCCATTACGGTCAATCCGC
CGTTTGTTCCCACGGAGAATCCGACGGGTTGTTACTCGCTCACATTTAATGTTGATGAAAGCTGGCTACA
GGAAGGCCAGACGCGAATTATTTTTGATGGCGTTGGAATTAGCTTATCGACTGCACGGTGCACCAATGCT
TCTGGCGTCAGGCAGCCATCGGAAGCTGTGGTATGGCTGTGCAGGTCGTAAATCACTGCATAATTCGTGT
CGCTCAAGGCGCACTCCCGTTCTGGATAATGTTTTTTGCGCCGACATCATAACGGTTCTGGCAAATATTC
TGAAATGAGCTG
